Addgene plasmid #236088: pBX_RPS2_smGFP_V5
Purpose: Constitutively encodes RPS2-smGFP-V5 (sfGFP-based spaghetti monster fluorescent protein embedding V5 epitope tags), for targeting the 40S subunit.
Depositing lab: Maria Barna. Depositing organization: Stanford University. Publication: A subcellular map of translational machinery composition and regulation at the single-molecule level. Zhang Z, Xu A, Bai Y, Chen Y, Cates K, Kerr C, Bermudez A, Susanto TT, Wysong K, Garcia Marques FJ, Nolan GP, Pitteri S, Barna M. Science. 2025 Mar 7;387(6738):eadn2623. doi: 10.1126/science.adn2623. Epub 2025 Mar 7. PubMed 40048539.
Backbone
  Vector backbone: pBX
  Vector type: Mammalian Expression
Growth in bacteria
  Bacterial resistance: Ampicillin, 100 μg/mL
  Growth temperature: 37°C
  Growth strain: DH5alpha
  Copy number: High Copy
Gene/Insert
  Gene/Insert name: RPS2-smGFP-V5
  Species: H. sapiens (human), Synthetic
  Entrez Gene: RPS2 (a.k.a. LLREP3, S2, uS5)
  Cloning method: Gibson Cloning
Terms and licenses: Academic/Nonprofit Terms; Industry Terms: Not Available to Industry
How to cite: pBX_RPS2_smGFP_V5 was a gift from Maria Barna (Addgene plasmid # 236088 ; http://n2t.net/addgene:236088 ; RRID:Addgene_236088)
