[The description below was written by a language model from this plasmid's Addgene catalogue record and pLannotate feature annotations shown in this document.]
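Description:
pBX_RPS2_smGFP_V5 is a mammalian expression plasmid of about 8 kb, built on the pBX backbone, that constitutively produces human ribosomal protein S2 (RPS2, also called uS5) fused to a "spaghetti monster" fluorescent protein. It is propagated in E. coli as a high-copy plasmid through a ColE1/pUC-type origin and selected with ampicillin via the β-lactamase gene and its native promoter. The backbone also carries an f1 phage origin, T7 and T3 promoters, and remnants of lacZα, lac promoter/operator and lacI sequences typical of a pBluescript-like cloning vector. No mammalian selection marker is annotated, and only a very short SV40 promoter fragment is detected.

Expression is driven by a CAG-type arrangement: the CMV immediate-early enhancer, the chicken β-actin promoter (annotated in several fragments) and the chimeric chicken β-actin/rabbit β-globin intron, which together give strong, constitutive transcription in many mammalian cell types. Downstream lies the RPS2 coding sequence; the automated annotation matched it to a hamster orthologue over only part of its length, but the catalogue record states it is human. It is followed by a superfolder-GFP-derived scaffold, labelled as a vsfGFP-9 fragment by the annotation tool, which corresponds to smGFP-V5. According to the record this scaffold embeds V5 epitope tags, although the tags are not individually annotated. A bovine growth hormone polyadenylation signal terminates the transcript.

The stated purpose is to target the 40S ribosomal subunit: the tagged RPS2 provides V5 epitopes for antibody-based detection, supporting imaging of translational machinery in cells.
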