Features (pLannotate 1.2.2; 27 found; start..end, strand, type, name):
     30..458     -  rep_origin     f1 ori (sequence partly withheld): f1 bacteriophage origin of replication; arrow indicates direction of (+) strand synthesis
    463..618     -  CDS            lacZα (fragment): LacZα fragment of β-galactosidase; lacZ fragment
    626..644     +  promoter       T7 promoter: promoter for bacteriophage T7 RNA polymerase
   1011..1390    +  enhancer       CMV enhancer: human cytomegalovirus immediate early enhancer
   1392..1512    +  promoter       chicken β-actin promoter (fragment): contains a 21-bp deletion relative to the standard chicken β-actin promoter
   1558..1580    +  promoter       chicken β-actin promoter (fragment): No description available
   1620..1640    +  promoter       chicken β-actin promoter (fragment): contains a 21-bp deletion relative to the standard chicken β-actin promoter
   1658..1680    +  promoter       chicken β-actin promoter (fragment): No description available
   1678..1796    +  promoter       chicken β-actin promoter (fragment): contains a 21-bp deletion relative to the standard chicken β-actin promoter
   1797..2813    +  intron         chimeric intron: chimera between introns from chicken β-actin and rabbit β-globin
   2811..2894    +  CDS            HBB (fragment): HBB_PROLO - Experimental evidence at protein level: Swiss-Prot protein existence level 1. Involved in oxygen transport from the lung to the various peripheral tissues. From Procyon lotor (Raccoon).
   3053..3658    +  CDS            RPS2 (sequence partly withheld): RS2_CRIGR - Experimental evidence at transcript level: Swiss-Prot protein existence level 2. From Cricetulus griseus (Chinese hamster) (Cricetulus barabensis griseus).
   3917..4849    +  CDS            vsfGFP-9 (fragment): vsfGFP-9 is a basic (constitutively fluorescent) green fluorescent protein published in 2015, derived from Aequorea victoria. It has low acid sensitivity.
   5045..5269    +  polyA_signal   bGH poly(A) signal: bovine growth hormone polyadenylation signal
   5273..5289    +  promoter       SV40 promoter (fragment): SV40 enhancer and early promoter
   5340..5356    -  protein_bind   lac operator: The lac repressor binds to the lac operator to inhibit transcription in E. coli. This inhibition can be relieved by adding lactose or isopropyl-β-D-thiogalactopyranoside (IPTG). lac repressor encoded by lacI
   5364..5394    -  promoter       lac promoter: promoter for the E. coli lac operon
   5409..5430    -  protein_bind   CAP binding site: CAP binding activates transcription in the presence of cAMP. E. coli catabolite activator protein
   5443..5482    -  CDS            lacI (fragment): lac repressor; lacI; The lac repressor binds to the lac operator to inhibit transcription in E. coli. This inhibition can be relieved by adding lactose or isopropyl-β-D-thiogalactopyranoside (IPTG).
   5809..5827    -  promoter       T3 promoter: promoter for bacteriophage T3 RNA polymerase
   5872..5888    -  protein_bind   lac operator: The lac repressor binds to the lac operator to inhibit transcription in E. coli. This inhibition can be relieved by adding lactose or isopropyl-β-D-thiogalactopyranoside (IPTG). lac repressor encoded by lacI
   5896..5926    -  promoter       lac promoter: promoter for the E. coli lac operon
   5941..5962    -  protein_bind   CAP binding site: CAP binding activates transcription in the presence of cAMP. E. coli catabolite activator protein
   5975..6067    -  CDS            lacI (fragment): lac repressor; lacI; The lac repressor binds to the lac operator to inhibit transcription in E. coli. This inhibition can be relieved by adding lactose or isopropyl-β-D-thiogalactopyranoside (IPTG).
   6250..6838    -  rep_origin     ori: high-copy-number ColE1/pMB1/pBR322/pUC origin of replication
   7009..7869    -  CDS            AmpR: β-lactamase; bla; confers resistance to ampicillin, carbenicillin, and related antibiotics
   7870..7974    -  promoter       AmpR promoter: bla
>Addgene plasmid #236088 | pBX_RPS2_smGFP_V5 | addgene full sequence | sequence record 468094 | Addgene NGS Result
CTAAATTGTAAGCGTTAATATTTTGTTAAAATTCGCGTTAAATTTTTGTTAAATCAGCTCATTTTTTAAC
CAATAGGCCGAAATCGGCAAAATCCCTTATAAATCAAAAGAATAGACCGAGATAGGGT
[37 nt withheld, positions 129-165]
AAAGAACGTGGACTCCAACGTCAAAGG
[49 nt withheld, positions 193-241]
T
[91 nt withheld, positions 243-333]
G
[124 nt withheld, positions 335-458]
CCCATTCGCCATTCAGGCTGCGCAACTGTTGGGAAGGGCGATCGGTGCGGGCCTCTTCGCTATTACGCCA
GCTGGCGAAAGGGGGATGTGCTGCAAGGCGATTAAGTTGGGTAACGCCAGGGTTTTCCCAGTCACGACGT
TGTAAAACGACGGCCAGTGAGCGCGCGTAATACGACTCACTATAGGGCGAATTGGGGCGCGCCATTCTAG
ATTAACCCTAGAAAGATAGTCTGCGTAAAATTGACGCATGCATTCTTGAAATATTGCTCTCTCTTTCTAA
ATAGCGCGAATCCGTCGCTGTGCATTTAGGACATCTCAGTCGCCGCTTGGAGCTCCCGTGAGGCGTGCTT
GTCAATGCGGTAAGTGTCACTGATTTTGAACTATAACGACCGCGTGAGTCAAAATGACGCATGATTATCT
TTTACGTGACTTTTAAGATTTAACTCATACGATAATTATATTGTTATTTCATGTTCTACTTACGTGATAA
CTTATTATATATATATTTTCTTGTTATAGATATCAACTAGAATGCTAGCATGGGCCCATCTCGACATTGA
TTATTGACTAGTTATTAATAGTAATCAATTACGGGGTCATTAGTTCATAGCCCATATATGGAGTTCCGCG
TTACATAACTTACGGTAAATGGCCCGCCTGGCTGACCGCCCAACGACCCCCGCCCATTGACGTCAATAAT
GACGTATGTTCCCATAGTAACGCCAATAGGGACTTTCCATTGACGTCAATGGGTGGAGTATTTACGGTAA
ACTGCCCACTTGGCAGTACATCAAGTGTATCATATGCCAAGTACGCCCCCTATTGACGTCAATGACGGTA
AATGGCCCGCCTGGCATTATGCCCAGTACATGACCTTATGGGACTTTCCTACTTGGCAGTACATCTACGT
ATTAGTCATCGCTATTACCATGGTCGAGGTGAGCCCCACGTTCTGCTTCACTCTCCCCATCTCCCCCCCC
TCCCCACCCCCAATTTTGTATTTATTTATTTTTTAATTATTTTGTGCAGCGATGGGGGCGGGGGGGGGGG
GGGGCGCGCGCCGGGGGGGGGGGGGGGGGGGGGGGGGGGGGGGGGGGGGGGGGGGGGGGGGGGGGGGGGG
GCCCAGGGGGGGGGGGGGGGCCCCAAAGTTTTTTTTTTGGCGGGGGGGGGGGGGGGGGGGGCCCCCTAAA
AAAGAAGCCGGCGGCGGGGGGGGGGGGGCGCGGGGCGCCGCGGAGAGGTGCGGCGGCAGCCAATCAGAGC
GGCGCGCTCCGAAAGTTTCCTTTTATGGCGAGGCGGCGGCGGCGGCGGCCCTATAAAAAGCGAAGCGCGC
GGCGGGCGGGAGTCGCTGCGCGCTGCCTTCGCCCCGTGCCCCGCTCCGCCGCCGCCTCGCGCCGCCCGCC
CCGGCTCTGACTGACCGCGTTACTCCCACAGGTGAGCGGGCGGGACGGCCCTTCTCCTCCGGGCTGTAAT
TAGCGCTTGGTTTAATGACGGCTTGTTTCTTTTCTGTGGCTGCGTGAAAGCCTTGAGGGGCTCCGGGAGG
GCCCTTTGTGCGGGGGGAGCGGCTCGGGGGGTGCGTGCGTGTGTGTGTGCGTGGGGAGCGCCGCGTGCGG
CTCCGCGCTGCCCGGCGGCTGTGAGCGCTGCGGGCGCGGCGCGGGGCTTTGTGCGCTCCGCAGTGTGCGC
GAGGGGAGCGCGGCCGGGGGCGGTGCCCCGCGGTGCGGGGGGGGCTGCGAGGGGAACAAAGGCTGCGTGC
GGGGTGTGTGCGTGGGGGGGTGAGCAGGGGGTGTGGGCGCGTCGGTCGGGCTGCAACCCCCCCTGCACCC
CCCTCCCCGAGTTGCTGAGCACGGCCCGGCTTCGGGTGCGGGGCTCCGTACGGGGCGTGGCGCGGGGCTC
GCCGTGCCGGGCGGGGGGTGGCGGCAGGTGGGGGTGCCGGGCGGGGCGGGGCCGCCTCGGGCCGGGGAGG
GCTCGGGGGAGGGGCGCGGCGGCCCCCGGAGCGCCGGCGGCTGTCGAGGCGCGGCGAGCCGCAGCCATTG
CCTTTTATGGTAATCGTGCGAGAGGGCGCAGGGACTTCCTTTGTCCCAAATCTGTGCGGAGCCGAAATCT
GGGAGGCGCCGCCGCACCCCCTCTAGCGGGCGCGGGGCGAAGCGGTGCGGCGCCGGCAGGAAGGAAATGG
GCGGGGAGGGCCTTCGTGCGTCGCCGCGCCGCCGTCCCCTTCTCCCTCTCCAGCCTCGGGGCTGTCCGCG
GGGGGACGGCTGCCTTCGGGGGGGACGGGGCAGGGCGGGGTTCGGCTTCTGGCGTGTGACCGGCGGCTCT
AGAGCCTCTGCTAACCATGTTCATGCCTTCTTCTTTTTCCTACAGCTCCTGGGCAACGTGCTGGTTATTG
TGCTGTCTCATCATTTTGGCAAAGAATTCACACCATGGCGGATGACGCCGGTGCAGCGGGAGGGCCCGGA
GGACCCGGGGGCCCAGGATTAGGTGGCCGCGGCGGCTTCCGCGGAGGATTCGGCAGCGGTCTTAGGGGCC
GTGGTCGTGGCCGAGGCCGTGGCCGTGGTCGAGGCCGCGGGGCTCGTGGAGGTAAAGCTGAAGACAAGGA
GTGGATCCCCGTCACCAAGCTGGGCCGTCTGGTTAAGGACATGAAGATCAAGTCCTTGGAGGAG
[639 nt withheld, positions 3113-3751]
GGATCGGGCGGTAAGCCTATCCAAAATCCACTGTTGGGGCTGGATAGCACTCAACAGCAAGGAAAACCAA
TACCCAATCCACTACTGGGCCTTGATTCAACGCAGCAGCAGGGTAAACCGATCCCGAATCCTCTTCTTGG
CCTCGATAGCACCGGTCAAGGGGTTAGTAAGGGAGAAGAACTCTTCACAGGTGTTGTCCCGATACTTGTG
GAACTCGATGGGGACGTCAATGGCCATAAGTTTAGCGTGAGAGGTGAGGGCGAGGGCGACGCCACGAACG
GTAAGCTGACACTTAAATTTATATGCACTACAGGAAAACTCCCCGTGCCTTGGCCCACTCTCGTGACAAC
CCTCACTTACGGCGTTCAATGTTTTTCAAGATATCCTGATCACATGAAGCAGCATGACTTTTTTAAATCC
GCGATGCCCGAAGGATACGTCCAAGAACGAACTATAAGTTTTAAGGACGATGGTACTTATAAAACTCGCG
CAGAGGTAAAGTTCGAAGGGGATACTCTTGTTAACAGGATTGAACTCAAAGGAATCGATTTCAAAGAGGA
CGGGAATATTCTTGGGCACAAGCTGGAGTACAACTTTAACAGCCACAACGTGTACATCACCGCTGACAAG
CAAAAAAATGGTATCAAGGCGAACTTTAAGATACGGCACAATGTAGAGGGTGGCGGAAAGCCCATCCCTA
ATCCGCTGCTGGGTCTGGATAGTACGCAGCAACAAGGTAAGCCAATCCCTAACCCATTGCTCGGACTCGA
CTCTACCGGTGGGCAACAAGGTGGTGGAAAGCCTATTCCAAACCCGCTGCTTGGACTGGATAGCACGCAA
CAGCAGGGGAAGCCGATTCCTAATCCTCTCCTGGGGTTGGACTCCACAGGCGGGGATGGAAGTGTGCAGC
TTGCGGACCATTATCAGCAGAACACTCCAATTGGGGACGGCCCCGTATTGCTTCCTGACAATCATTATCT
CAGTACTCAGAGTGTTCTCTCTAAAGACCCCAATGAGAAGCGAGATCACATGGTGCTCCTTGAGTTTGTG
ACCGCCGCAGGAATTACTCTTGGAATGGACGAGTTGTATAAGGGGCAAGGAGGCAAGCCAATACCTAATC
CCCTCCTGGGGCTCGATTCTACGCAGCAGCAAGGTAAACCCATACCCAACCCTCTTTTGGGACTGGACTC
AACTCAGCAGCAAGGAAAACCTATACCGAACCCGTTGCTGGGTCTCGATTCTACTTGAAAACGATGATGC
ATCGATGATCTAGAGCTCGCTGATCAGCCTCGACTGTGCCTTCTAGTTGCCAGCCATCTGTTGTTTGCCC
CTCCCCCGTGCCTTCCTTGACCCTGGAAGGTGCCACTCCCACTGTCCTTTCCTAATAAAATGAGGAAATT
GCATCGCATTGTCTGAGTAGGTGTCATTCTATTCTGGGGGGTGGGGTGGGGCAGGACAGCAAGGGGGAGG
ATTGGGAAGACAATAGCAGGCATGCTGGGGATGCGGTGGGCTCTATGGCTTCTGAGGCGGAAAGAACCTG
CAGCCCAAGCTTGGCGTAATCATGGTCATAGCTGTTTCCTGTGTGAAATTGTTATCCGCTCACAATTCCA
CACAACATACGAGCCGGAAGCATAAAGTGTAAAGCCTGGGGTGCCTAATGAGTGAGCTAACTCACATTAA
TTGCGTTGCGCTCACTGCCCGCTTTCCAGTCGGGAAACCTGTCGTGCCAGCGGATCCATTCATGAATGAA
TTCATGTCGACATACTAGTTAAAAGTTTTGTTACTTTATAGAAGAAATTTTGAGTTTTTGTTTTTTTTTA
ATAAATAAATAAACATAAATAAATTGTTTGTTGAATTTATTATTAGTATGTAAGTGTAAATATAATAAAA
CTTAATATCTATTCAAATTAATAAATAAACCTCGATATACAGACCGATAAAACACATGCGTCAATTTTAC
GCATGATTATCTTTAACGTACGTCACAATATGATTATCTTTCTAGGGTTAATCTAGTATACGCGTATGCG
GCCGCTTAATTAATCCAGCTTTTGTTCCCTTTAGTGAGGGTTAATTGCGCGCTTGGCGTAATCATGGTCA
TAGCTGTTTCCTGTGTGAAATTGTTATCCGCTCACAATTCCACACAACATACGAGCCGGAAGCATAAAGT
GTAAAGCCTGGGGTGCCTAATGAGTGAGCTAACTCACATTAATTGCGTTGCGCTCACTGCCCGCTTTCCA
GTCGGGAAACCTGTCGTGCCAGCTGCATTAATGAATCGGCCAACGCGCGGGGAGAGGCGGTTTGCGTATT
GGGCGCTCTTCCGCTTCCTCGCTCACTGACTCGCTGCGCTCGGTCGTTCGGCTGCGGCGAGCGGTATCAG
CTCACTCAAAGGCGGTAATACGGTTATCCACAGAATCAGGGGATAACGCAGGAAAGAACATGTGAGCAAA
AGGCCAGCAAAAGGCCAGGAACCGTAAAAAGGCCGCGTTGCTGGCGTTTTTCCATAGGCTCCGCCCCCCT
GACGAGCATCACAAAAATCGACGCTCAAGTCAGAGGTGGCGAAACCCGACAGGACTATAAAGATACCAGG
CGTTTCCCCCTGGAAGCTCCCTCGTGCGCTCTCCTGTTCCGACCCTGCCGCTTACCGGATACCTGTCCGC
CTTTCTCCCTTCGGGAAGCGTGGCGCTTTCTCATAGCTCACGCTGTAGGTATCTCAGTTCGGTGTAGGTC
GTTCGCTCCAAGCTGGGCTGTGTGCACGAACCCCCCGTTCAGCCCGACCGCTGCGCCTTATCCGGTAACT
ATCGTCTTGAGTCCAACCCGGTAAGACACGACTTATCGCCACTGGCAGCAGCCACTGGTAACAGGATTAG
CAGAGCGAGGTATGTAGGCGGTGCTACAGAGTTCTTGAAGTGGTGGCCTAACTACGGCTACACTAGAAGA
ACAGTATTTGGTATCTGCGCTCTGCTGAAGCCAGTTACCTTCGGAAAAAGAGTTGGTAGCTCTTGATCCG
GCAAACAAACCACCGCTGGTAGCGGTGGTTTTTTTGTTTGCAAGCAGCAGATTACGCGCAGAAAAAAAGG
ATCTCAAGAAGATCCTTTGATCTTTTCTACGGGGTCTGACGCTCAGTGGAACGAAAACTCACGTTAAGGG
ATTTTGGTCATGAGATTATCAAAAAGGATCTTCACCTAGATCCTTTTAAATTAAAAATGAAGTTTTAAAT
CAATCTAAAGTATATATGAGTAAACTTGGTCTGACAGTTACCAATGCTTAATCAGTGAGGCACCTATCTC
AGCGATCTGTCTATTTCGTTCATCCATAGTTGCCTGACTCCCCGTCGTGTAGATAACTACGATACGGGAG
GGCTTACCATCTGGCCCCAGTGCTGCAATGATACCGCGAGACCCACGCTCACCGGCTCCAGATTTATCAG
CAATAAACCAGCCAGCCGGAAGGGCCGAGCGCAGAAGTGGTCCTGCAACTTTATCCGCCTCCATCCAGTC
TATTAATTGTTGCCGGGAAGCTAGAGTAAGTAGTTCGCCAGTTAATAGTTTGCGCAACGTTGTTGCCATT
GCTACAGGCATCGTGGTGTCACGCTCGTCGTTTGGTATGGCTTCATTCAGCTCCGGTTCCCAACGATCAA
GGCGAGTTACATGATCCCCCATGTTGTGCAAAAAAGCGGTTAGCTCCTTCGGTCCTCCGATCGTTGTCAG
AAGTAAGTTGGCCGCAGTGTTATCACTCATGGTTATGGCAGCACTGCATAATTCTCTTACTGTCATGCCA
TCCGTAAGATGCTTTTCTGTGACTGGTGAGTACTCAACCAAGTCATTCTGAGAATAGTGTATGCGGCGAC
CGAGTTGCTCTTGCCCGGCGTCAATACGGGATAATACCGCGCCACATAGCAGAACTTTAAAAGTGCTCAT
CATTGGAAAACGTTCTTCGGGGCGAAAACTCTCAAGGATCTTACCGCTGTTGAGATCCAGTTCGATGTAA
CCCACTCGTGCACCCAACTGATCTTCAGCATCTTTTACTTTCACCAGCGTTTCTGGGTGAGCAAAAACAG
GAAGGCAAAATGCCGCAAAAAAGGGAATAAGGGCGACACGGAAATGTTGAATACTCATACTCTTCCTTTT
TCAATATTATTGAAGCATTTATCAGGGTTATTGTCTCATGAGCGGATACATATTTGAATGTATTTAGAAA
AATAAACAAATAGGGGTTCCGCGCACATTTCCCCGAAAAGTGCCAC
